Addgene plasmid #246704: pcDNA3.1-Igκ SP-sRECK-Fc
Purpose: Expression vector for a secreted human RECK-mouse IgG2a Fc fusion protein
Depositing lab: Calvin Kuo & Mario Vallon. Depositing organization: Stanford University. Publication: A RECK-WNT7 Receptor-Ligand Interaction Enables Isoform-Specific Regulation of Wnt Bioavailability. Vallon M, Yuki K, Nguyen TD, Chang J, Yuan J, Siepe D, Miao Y, Essler M, Noda M, Garcia KC, Kuo CJ. Cell Rep. 2018 Oct 9;25(2):339-349.e9. doi: 10.1016/j.celrep.2018.09.045. PubMed 30304675.
Backbone
  Vector backbone: pcDNA3.1(+)
  Vector type: Mammalian Expression
  Selectable markers: Neomycin (select with G418)
Growth in bacteria
  Bacterial resistance: Ampicillin, 100 μg/mL
  Growth temperature: 37°C
  Growth strain: DH5alpha
  Copy number: High Copy
Gene/Insert
  Gene/Insert name: RECK
  Species: H. sapiens (human)
  Mutation: ΔGPI anchor signal
  Entrez Gene: RECK (a.k.a. ST15)
  Promoter: CMV
  Tag / fusion protein: mouse IgG2a Fc (C terminal on insert)
  Cloning method: Restriction Enzyme; 5′ cloning site Unspecified (unknown if destroyed)
Terms and licenses: Academic/Nonprofit Terms; Industry Terms: Not Available to Industry
Depositor comments: Gene sourced from Incyte cDNA clone LIFESEQ4097514
How to cite: pcDNA3.1-Igκ SP-sRECK-Fc was a gift from Calvin Kuo & Mario Vallon (Addgene plasmid # 246704 ; http://n2t.net/addgene:246704 ; RRID:Addgene_246704)
