[The description below was written by a language model from this plasmid's Addgene catalogue record and pLannotate feature annotations shown in this document.]
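Description:
pcDNA3.1-Igκ SP-sRECK-Fc is a mammalian expression plasmid of about 8.9 kb built on the pcDNA3.1(+) backbone for producing a secreted, Fc-tagged form of human RECK. It is maintained in E. coli as a high-copy plasmid through its ColE1/pUC-type origin and selected with ampicillin via the β-lactamase gene. An f1 origin is also present. For mammalian cells, a neomycin phosphotransferase cassette driven by the SV40 early promoter and ending in the SV40 poly(A) signal allows G418 selection of stable transfectants. Several short annotations in the feature table (an HIV-1 LTR fragment, ble and lacI fragments, lac promoter/operator elements) are small partial matches typical of this backbone rather than functional parts of the design.

The expression cassette uses the CMV immediate-early enhancer and promoter, followed by a T7 promoter, the fusion open reading frame and the bovine growth hormone polyadenylation signal. The RECK coding sequence lacks its C-terminal GPI anchor signal, so the protein is not tethered to the membrane, and it runs directly into the hinge, CH2 and CH3 domains of mouse IgG2a heavy chain as a C-terminal Fc tag. The plasmid name indicates that an Igκ signal peptide directs secretion, although this leader is not annotated separately in the feature table. The result is a soluble RECK-Fc protein released into the culture medium. Fc fusions of this kind can generally be captured on protein A or G and detected with anti-mouse IgG reagents. The associated publication concerns the RECK–WNT7 receptor-ligand interaction, so use as a soluble binding reagent is plausible, but the record does not specify particular assays.
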