Features (pLannotate 1.2.2; 21 found; start..end, strand, type, name):
     28..80      -  misc_feature   bom (fragment): basis of mobility region from pBR322
    235..614     +  enhancer       CMV enhancer: human cytomegalovirus immediate early enhancer
    615..818     +  promoter       CMV promoter: human cytomegalovirus (CMV) immediate early promoter
    814..847     +  LTR            5' LTR (truncated) (fragment): truncated 5' long terminal repeat (LTR) from HIV-1
    863..881     +  promoter       T7 promoter: promoter for bacteriophage T7 RNA polymerase
    935..3760    +  CDS            RECK: RECK_HUMAN - Also known as ST15 From Homo sapiens (Human).
   3755..4450    +  CDS            Fc tag: CH2 and CH3 domains of the mouse IgG2a heavy chain plus the hinge region
   4497..4721    +  polyA_signal   bGH poly(A) signal: bovine growth hormone polyadenylation signal
   4725..4746    +  promoter       SV40 promoter (fragment): SV40 enhancer and early promoter
   4767..5195    +  rep_origin     f1 ori (sequence partly withheld): f1 bacteriophage origin of replication; arrow indicates direction of (+) strand synthesis
   5209..5538    +  promoter       SV40 promoter: SV40 enhancer and early promoter
   5605..6396    +  CDS            neo: KKA2_KLEPN - Also known as kan, nptII. Experimental evidence at protein level: Swiss-Prot protein existence level 1. Resistance to kanamycin, neomycin, paromomycin, ribostamycin, butirosin and gentamicin B. From Klebsiella pneumoniae.
   6420..6578    +  CDS            ble (fragment): BLE_KLEPN - Experimental evidence at protein level: Swiss-Prot protein existence level 1. Binding protein with a strong affinity to the bleomycin family of antibiotics. Binds to CL990; an antimitotic-antibiotic compound. From Klebsiella pneumoniae.
   6573..6694    +  polyA_signal   SV40 poly(A) signal: SV40 polyadenylation signal
   6767..6783    -  protein_bind   lac operator: The lac repressor binds to the lac operator to inhibit transcription in E. coli. This inhibition can be relieved by adding lactose or isopropyl-β-D-thiogalactopyranoside (IPTG). lac repressor encoded by lacI
   6791..6821    -  promoter       lac promoter: promoter for the E. coli lac operon
   6836..6857    -  protein_bind   CAP binding site: CAP binding activates transcription in the presence of cAMP. E. coli catabolite activator protein
   6870..6962    -  CDS            lacI (fragment): lac repressor; lacI; The lac repressor binds to the lac operator to inhibit transcription in E. coli. This inhibition can be relieved by adding lactose or isopropyl-β-D-thiogalactopyranoside (IPTG).
   7145..7733    -  rep_origin     ori: high-copy-number ColE1/pMB1/pBR322/pUC origin of replication
   7904..8764    -  CDS            AmpR: β-lactamase; bla; confers resistance to ampicillin, carbenicillin, and related antibiotics
   8765..8869    -  promoter       AmpR promoter: bla
>Addgene plasmid #246704 | pcDNA3.1-Igκ SP-sRECK-Fc | addgene full sequence | sequence record 495887 | Addgene NGS Result
GACGGATCGGGAGATCTCCCGATCCCCTATGGTGCACTCTCAGTACAATCTGCTCTGATGCCGCATAGTT
AAGCCAGTATCTGCTCCCTGCTTGTGTGTTGGAGGTCGCTGAGTAGTGCGCGAGCAAAATTTAAGCTACA
ACAAGGCAAGGCTTGACCGACAATTGCATGAAGAATCTGCTTAGGGTTAGGCGTTTTGCGCTGCTTCGCG
ATGTACGGGCCAGATATACGCGTTGACATTGATTATTGACTAGTTATTAATAGTAATCAATTACGGGGTC
ATTAGTTCATAGCCCATATATGGAGTTCCGCGTTACATAACTTACGGTAAATGGCCCGCCTGGCTGACCG
CCCAACGACCCCCGCCCATTGACGTCAATAATGACGTATGTTCCCATAGTAACGCCAATAGGGACTTTCC
ATTGACGTCAATGGGTGGAGTATTTACGGTAAACTGCCCACTTGGCAGTACATCAAGTGTATCATATGCC
AAGTACGCCCCCTATTGACGTCAATGACGGTAAATGGCCCGCCTGGCATTATGCCCAGTACATGACCTTA
TGGGACTTTCCTACTTGGCAGTACATCTACGTATTAGTCATCGCTATTACCATGGTGATGCGGTTTTGGC
AGTACATCAATGGGCGTGGATAGCGGTTTGACTCACGGGGATTTCCAAGTCTCCACCCCATTGACGTCAA
TGGGAGTTTGTTTTGGCACCAAAATCAACGGGACTTTCCAAAATGTCGTAACAACTCCGCCCCATTGACG
CAAATGGGCGGTAGGCGTGTACGGTGGGAGGTCTATATAAGCAGAGCTCTCTGGCTAACTAGAGAACCCA
CTGCTTACTGGCTTATCGAAATTAATACGACTCACTATAGGGAGACCCAAGCTGGCTAGCCACCATGGAG
ACAGACACACTCCTGCTATGGGTACTGCTGCTCTGGGTTCCAGGTTCCACTGGTGACGCGGCCCAGCCGG
CCGAGGTGGCAGGGGGCCTGGCTCCGGGCAGTGCGGGTGCATTGTGTTGTAATCATTCAAAGGATAACCA
AATGTGCCGTGATGTATGTGAACAGATTTTCTCCTCAAAAAGTGAATCCCGACTAAAACATCTGTTGCAG
CGAGCCCCAGATTATTGCCCAGAGACAATGGTTGAAATTTGGAATTGTATGAATTCATCTTTGCCAGGTG
TGTTTAAGAAGTCTGATGGCTGGGTTGGCTTAGGCTGCTGTGAACTGGCTATTGCCTTGGAGTGTCGACA
GGCATGCAAGCAGGCATCTTCAAAGAATGATATTTCCAAAGTTTGCAGAAAAGAATATGAGAATGCTCTT
TTCAGTTGCATTAGCAGAAATGAAATGGGCTCGGTTTGTTGCAGTTATGCAGGTCATCACACAAACTGCC
GAGAATACTGTCAAGCCATTTTTCGAACAGACTCTTCTCCTGGTCCATCTCAGATAAAAGCAGTGGAAAA
TTATTGCGCCTCTATTAGTCCACAATTAATACATTGTGTGAACAATTATACTCAATCTTATCCAATGAGG
AACCCAACGGATAGTTTATATTGCTGTGACAGAGCTGAAGACCATGCTTGCCAAAATGCCTGCAAGAGAA
TCCTGATGTCCAAGAAAACGGAAATGGAGATTGTTGATGGTCTCATCGAGGGTTGTAAGACCCAGCCCTT
GCCTCAAGATCCTCTTTGGCAATGTTTTCTTGAAAGCTCACAATCTGTTCACCCTGGAGTCACTGTACAC
CCTCCTCCCTCTACAGGCCTCGATGGGGCTAAATTGCATTGTTGTTCTAAAGCAAACACTTCAACATGTA
GGGAACTCTGCACTAAACTTTACAGCATGAGCTGGGGCAATACACAGAGTTGGCAAGAGTTTGATCGCTT
TTGTGAATATAATCCAGTGGAAGTGTCCATGTTGACCTGTTTAGCGGATGTCCGGGAACCTTGCCAGTTG
GGCTGTAGAAACCTTACTTACTGTACTAATTTTAACAACAGGCCAACAGAACTTTTCAGGAGTTGTAATG
CACAGTCAGATCAAGGAGCCATGAATGACATGAAGTTGTGGGAGAAAGGAAGCATAAAGATGCCATTTAT
CAATATACCTGTTCTTGATATTAAAAAGTGCCAGCCAGAGATGTGGAAAGCAATAGCTTGTTCACTGCAG
ATTAAACCTTGTCATAGTAAATCTCGGGGAAGTATTATTTGCAAATCAGATTGTGTGGAGATTCTTAAAA
AATGTGGAGACCAGAACAAATTCCCTGAAGACCACACAGCTGAAAGTATTTGTGAGCTTCTGTCACCTAC
AGATGATCTGAAGAATTGTATACCTTTGGATACATACCTCAGGCCAAGTACTTTAGGTAACATTGTAGAA
GAAGTGACTCATCCCTGTAACCCAAATCCTTGCCCTGCCAATGAGCTCTGTGAAGTAAACCGAAAAGGAT
GTCCATCTGGAGATCCCTGTCTTCCATACTTTTGTGTTCAAGGTTGCAAACTGGGAGAAGCTTCTGATTT
CATTGTCCGTCAAGGGACACTAATCCAGGTGCCATCATCTGCAGGGGAAGTTGGTTGTTATAAAATCTGT
TCATGTGGACAAAGTGGACTCTTAGAAAACTGTATGGAAATGCACTGTATAGACCTCCAGAAGTCTTGTA
TTGTTGGAGGAAAAAGAAAAAGTCATGGAACATCCTTTAGTATTGACTGCAATGTCTGTTCTTGTTTTGC
TGGCAATTTGGTGTGCTCTACCCGCCTTTGCCTCAGTGAGCACAGTTCAGAAGATGACCGTCGTACCTTC
ACAGGTCTGCCCTGTAACTGTGCAGATCAGTTTGTCCCTGTATGTGGGCAGAATGGGCGCACTTACCCCA
GTGCCTGCATTGCTCGCTGTGTGGGCCTCCAAGACCATCAGTTTGAGTTTGGATCATGCATGTCAAAGGA
TCCATGTAATCCTAATCCCTGCCAAAAAAACCAAAGGTGCATACCCAAACCACAGGTCTGCCTGACGACT
TTTGATAAATTTGGATGTAGCCAGTATGAGTGTGTACCAAGACAGCTCGCGTGTGACCAGGTCCAAGATC
CTGTTTGTGACACAGACCACATGGAGCACAACAATCTCTGCACTTTATACCAAAGAGGAAAAAGCCTCTC
TTACAAAGGTCCCTGCCAGCCCTTTTGCAGAGCAACCGAGCCCGTATGTGGGCACAATGGTGAGACCTAC
AGCAGTGTGTGTGCTGCCTACTCGGATCGCGTGGCAGTCGATTACTATGGGGACTGCCAGGCCGTCGGAG
TCCTCTCAGAGCACAGCTCCGTCGCCGAGTGTGCTTCTGTCAAGTGTCCTTCGCTCTTGGCAGCTGGATG
CAAACCCATCATCCCACCGGGTGCTTGTTGCCCATTATGTGCTGGGATGTTAAGAGTTTTATTTGACAAA
GAAAAACTGGATACTATTGCTAAGGTAACAAATAAAAAGCCAATAACAGTTCTGGAAATACTTCAGAAAA
TCCGCATGCACGTGTCTGTCCCACAGTGTGATGTGTTTGGATACTTCAGCATTGAATCAGAAATTGTGAT
CCTGATCATTCCCGTCGATCACTATCCAAAAGCTCTGCAGATTGAAGCCTGCAATAAAGAAGCAGAGAAG
ATTGAGTCCCTTATCAACTCTGACAGCCCGACTTTGGCGTCCCATGTCCCTCTCTCTGCCCTCATCATTT
CCCAGGTACAGGTCTCCAGCAGTGTGCCATCGACTCGACTAGAGCCCAGAGGGCCCACAATCAAGCCCTG
TCCTCCATGCAAATGCCCAGCACCTAACCTCTTGGGTGGACCATCCGTCTTCATCTTCCCTCCAAAGATC
AAGGATGTACTCATGATCTCCCTGAGCCCCATAGTCACATGTGTGGTGGTGGATGTGAGCGAGGATGACC
CAGATGTCCAGATCAGCTGGTTTGTGAACAACGTGGAAGTACACACAGCTCAGACACAAACCCATAGAGA
GGATTACAACAGTACTCTCCGGGTGGTCAGTGCCCTCCCCATCCAGCACCAGGACTGGATGAGTGGCAAG
GAGTTCAAATGCAAGGTCAACAACAAAGACCTCCCAGCGCCCATCGAGAGAACCATCTCAAAACCCAAAG
GGTCAGTAAGAGCTCCACAGGTATATGTCTTGCCTCCACCAGAAGAAGAGATGACTAAGAAACAGGTCAC
TCTGACCTGCATGGTCACAGACTTCATGCCTGAAGACATTTACGTGGAGTGGACCAACAACGGGAAAACA
GAGCTAAACTACAAGAACACTGAACCAGTCCTGGACTCTGATGGTTCTTACTTCATGTACAGCAAGCTGA
GAGTGGAAAAGAAGAACTGGGTGGAAAGAAATAGCTACTCCTGTTCAGTGGTCCACGAGGGTCTGCACAA
TCACCACACGACTAAGAGCTTCTCCCGGACTCCGGGTAAATGACTCGAGTCTAGAGGGCCCGTTTAAACC
CGCTGATCAGCCTCGACTGTGCCTTCTAGTTGCCAGCCATCTGTTGTTTGCCCCTCCCCCGTGCCTTCCT
TGACCCTGGAAGGTGCCACTCCCACTGTCCTTTCCTAATAAAATGAGGAAATTGCATCGCATTGTCTGAG
TAGGTGTCATTCTATTCTGGGGGGTGGGGTGGGGCAGGACAGCAAGGGGGAGGATTGGGAAGACAATAGC
AGGCATGCTGGGGATGCGGTGGGCTCTATGGCTTCTGAGGCGGAAAGAACCAGCTGGGGCTCTAGGGGGT
ATCCCC
[124 nt withheld, positions 4767-4890]
C
[91 nt withheld, positions 4892-4982]
A
[49 nt withheld, positions 4984-5032]
CCTTTGACGTTGGAGTCCACGTTCTTT
[37 nt withheld, positions 5060-5096]
ACCCTATCTCGGTCTATTCTTTTGATTTATAAGGGATTTTGCCGATTTCGGCCTATTGGTTAAAAAATGA
GCTGATTTAACAAAAATTTAACGCGAATTAATTCTGTGGAATGTGTGTCAGTTAGGGTGTGGAAAGTCCC
CAGGCTCCCCAGCAGGCAGAAGTATGCAAAGCATGCATCTCAATTAGTCAGCAACCAGGTGTGGAAAGTC
CCCAGGCTCCCCAGCAGGCAGAAGTATGCAAAGCATGCATCTCAATTAGTCAGCAACCATAGTCCCGCCC
CTAACTCCGCCCATCCCGCCCCTAACTCCGCCCAGTTCCGCCCATTCTCCGCCCCATGGCTGACTAATTT
TTTTTATTTATGCAGAGGCCGAGGCCGCCTCTGCCTCTGAGCTATTCCAGAAGTAGTGAGGAGGCTTTTT
TGGAGGCCTAGGCTTTTGCAAAAAGCTCCCGGGAGCTTGTATATCCATTTTCGGATCTGATCAAGAGACA
GGATGAGGATCGTTTCGCATGATTGAACAAGATGGATTGCACGCAGGTTCTCCGGCCGCTTGGGTGGAGA
GGCTATTCGGCTATGACTGGGCACAACAGACAATCGGCTGCTCTGATGCCGCCGTGTTCCGGCTGTCAGC
GCAGGGGCGCCCGGTTCTTTTTGTCAAGACCGACCTGTCCGGTGCCCTGAATGAACTGCAGGACGAGGCA
GCGCGGCTATCGTGGCTGGCCACGACGGGCGTTCCTTGCGCAGCTGTGCTCGACGTTGTCACTGAAGCGG
GAAGGGACTGGCTGCTATTGGGCGAAGTGCCGGGGCAGGATCTCCTGTCATCTCACCTTGCTCCTGCCGA
GAAAGTATCCATCATGGCTGATGCAATGCGGCGGCTGCATACGCTTGATCCGGCTACCTGCCCATTCGAC
CACCAAGCGAAACATCGCATCGAGCGAGCACGTACTCGGATGGAAGCCGGTCTTGTCGATCAGGATGATC
TGGACGAAGAGCATCAGGGGCTCGCGCCAGCCGAACTGTTCGCCAGGCTCAAGGCGCGCATGCCCGACGG
CGAGGATCTCGTCGTGACCCATGGCGATGCCTGCTTGCCGAATATCATGGTGGAAAATGGCCGCTTTTCT
GGATTCATCGACTGTGGCCGGCTGGGTGTGGCGGACCGCTATCAGGACATAGCGTTGGCTACCCGTGATA
TTGCTGAAGAGCTTGGCGGCGAATGGGCTGACCGCTTCCTCGTGCTTTACGGTATCGCCGCTCCCGATTC
GCAGCGCATCGCCTTCTATCGCCTTCTTGACGAGTTCTTCTGAGCGGGACTCTGGGGTTCGAAATGACCG
ACCAAGCGACGCCCAACCTGCCATCACGAGATTTCGATTCCACCGCCGCCTTCTATGAAAGGTTGGGCTT
CGGAATCGTTTTCCGGGACGCCGGCTGGATGATCCTCCAGCGCGGGGATCTCATGCTGGAGTTCTTCGCC
CACCCCAACTTGTTTATTGCAGCTTATAATGGTTACAAATAAAGCAATAGCATCACAAATTTCACAAATA
AAGCATTTTTTTCACTGCATTCTAGTTGTGGTTTGTCCAAACTCATCAATGTATCTTATCATGTCTGTAT
ACCGTCGACCTCTAGCTAGAGCTTGGCGTAATCATGGTCATAGCTGTTTCCTGTGTGAAATTGTTATCCG
CTCACAATTCCACACAACATACGAGCCGGAAGCATAAAGTGTAAAGCCTGGGGTGCCTAATGAGTGAGCT
AACTCACATTAATTGCGTTGCGCTCACTGCCCGCTTTCCAGTCGGGAAACCTGTCGTGCCAGCTGCATTA
ATGAATCGGCCAACGCGCGGGGAGAGGCGGTTTGCGTATTGGGCGCTCTTCCGCTTCCTCGCTCACTGAC
TCGCTGCGCTCGGTCGTTCGGCTGCGGCGAGCGGTATCAGCTCACTCAAAGGCGGTAATACGGTTATCCA
CAGAATCAGGGGATAACGCAGGAAAGAACATGTGAGCAAAAGGCCAGCAAAAGGCCAGGAACCGTAAAAA
GGCCGCGTTGCTGGCGTTTTTCCATAGGCTCCGCCCCCCTGACGAGCATCACAAAAATCGACGCTCAAGT
CAGAGGTGGCGAAACCCGACAGGACTATAAAGATACCAGGCGTTTCCCCCTGGAAGCTCCCTCGTGCGCT
CTCCTGTTCCGACCCTGCCGCTTACCGGATACCTGTCCGCCTTTCTCCCTTCGGGAAGCGTGGCGCTTTC
TCATAGCTCACGCTGTAGGTATCTCAGTTCGGTGTAGGTCGTTCGCTCCAAGCTGGGCTGTGTGCACGAA
CCCCCCGTTCAGCCCGACCGCTGCGCCTTATCCGGTAACTATCGTCTTGAGTCCAACCCGGTAAGACACG
ACTTATCGCCACTGGCAGCAGCCACTGGTAACAGGATTAGCAGAGCGAGGTATGTAGGCGGTGCTACAGA
GTTCTTGAAGTGGTGGCCTAACTACGGCTACACTAGAAGAACAGTATTTGGTATCTGCGCTCTGCTGAAG
CCAGTTACCTTCGGAAAAAGAGTTGGTAGCTCTTGATCCGGCAAACAAACCACCGCTGGTAGCGGTGGTT
TTTTTGTTTGCAAGCAGCAGATTACGCGCAGAAAAAAAGGATCTCAAGAAGATCCTTTGATCTTTTCTAC
GGGGTCTGACGCTCAGTGGAACGAAAACTCACGTTAAGGGATTTTGGTCATGAGATTATCAAAAAGGATC
TTCACCTAGATCCTTTTAAATTAAAAATGAAGTTTTAAATCAATCTAAAGTATATATGAGTAAACTTGGT
CTGACAGTTACCAATGCTTAATCAGTGAGGCACCTATCTCAGCGATCTGTCTATTTCGTTCATCCATAGT
TGCCTGACTCCCCGTCGTGTAGATAACTACGATACGGGAGGGCTTACCATCTGGCCCCAGTGCTGCAATG
ATACCGCGAGACCCACGCTCACCGGCTCCAGATTTATCAGCAATAAACCAGCCAGCCGGAAGGGCCGAGC
GCAGAAGTGGTCCTGCAACTTTATCCGCCTCCATCCAGTCTATTAATTGTTGCCGGGAAGCTAGAGTAAG
TAGTTCGCCAGTTAATAGTTTGCGCAACGTTGTTGCCATTGCTACAGGCATCGTGGTGTCACGCTCGTCG
TTTGGTATGGCTTCATTCAGCTCCGGTTCCCAACGATCAAGGCGAGTTACATGATCCCCCATGTTGTGCA
AAAAAGCGGTTAGCTCCTTCGGTCCTCCGATCGTTGTCAGAAGTAAGTTGGCCGCAGTGTTATCACTCAT
GGTTATGGCAGCACTGCATAATTCTCTTACTGTCATGCCATCCGTAAGATGCTTTTCTGTGACTGGTGAG
TACTCAACCAAGTCATTCTGAGAATAGTGTATGCGGCGACCGAGTTGCTCTTGCCCGGCGTCAATACGGG
ATAATACCGCGCCACATAGCAGAACTTTAAAAGTGCTCATCATTGGAAAACGTTCTTCGGGGCGAAAACT
CTCAAGGATCTTACCGCTGTTGAGATCCAGTTCGATGTAACCCACTCGTGCACCCAACTGATCTTCAGCA
TCTTTTACTTTCACCAGCGTTTCTGGGTGAGCAAAAACAGGAAGGCAAAATGCCGCAAAAAAGGGAATAA
GGGCGACACGGAAATGTTGAATACTCATACTCTTCCTTTTTCAATATTATTGAAGCATTTATCAGGGTTA
TTGTCTCATGAGCGGATACATATTTGAATGTATTTAGAAAAATAAACAAATAGGGGTTCCGCGCACATTT
CCCCGAAAAGTGCCACCTGACGTC
